Addgene plasmid #145928: pAc5.1B-EGFP-DmZuc_B
Purpose: Insect Expression of DmZuc
Depositing lab: Elisa Izaurralde. Depositing organization: Max Planck Institute for Developmental Biology.
Backbone
  Vector backbone: Unknown
  Vector type: Insect Expression
Growth in bacteria
  Bacterial resistance: Ampicillin, 100 μg/mL
  Growth temperature: 37°C
  Growth strain: DH5alpha
  Copy number: Low Copy
Gene/Insert
  Gene/Insert name: DmZuc
  Species: D. melanogaster (fly)
  Entrez Gene: zuc (a.k.a. Dmel_CG12314, CG12314, Dmel\CG12314, MitoPLD, ZUC, Zuc)
  Cloning method: Unknown
Terms and licenses: Academic/Nonprofit Terms; Industry Terms: Not Available to Industry
Depositor comments: ORF extracted from NCBI:NM_135686.2. Plasmids from this collection were made available to the research community and donated after the lab closed. Please note that the sequence provided by the depositing laboratory may be theoretical/predicted or based on Sanger sequencing results. There may be discrepancies between sequencing results obtained by Addgene and the depositor sequence. If an Addgene verified sequence is not available, please contact before placing your order to request that our lab fully sequence the plasmid.
How to cite: pAc5.1B-EGFP-DmZuc_B was a gift from Elisa Izaurralde (Addgene plasmid # 145928 ; http://n2t.net/addgene:145928 ; RRID:Addgene_145928)
