[The description below was written by a language model from this plasmid's Addgene catalogue record and pLannotate feature annotations shown in this document.]
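Description:
pAc5.1B-EGFP-DmZuc_B is an insect-cell expression plasmid of about 6.8 kb that produces Drosophila melanogaster Zucchini (zuc, CG12314) fused to EGFP. The catalogue lists the backbone as unknown, although the name and the annotated parts point to a pAc5.1-type vector. It is propagated in E. coli through a ColE1/pUC-family origin and selected with ampicillin via the β-lactamase gene and its bla promoter. The record describes it as low copy, even though the origin annotation is of the high-copy type. Short fragments annotated as tetracycline resistance and SV40 large T antigen appear to be non-functional backbone remnants. No selectable marker for insect cells is annotated, which is consistent with transient transfection or co-selection using a separate plasmid.

The expression cassette is driven by the Drosophila actin 5C (Ac5) promoter, a strong constitutive promoter commonly used in fly cell lines such as S2. Downstream lies the EGFP coding sequence, followed after a short linker by the zuc open reading frame, which the depositor took from the NCBI reference mRNA, giving an N-terminally EGFP-tagged protein. A V5 epitope sequence from the vector sits after the insert, but the record does not show whether it is in frame and translated or is preceded by a stop codon. An SV40 polyadenylation signal follows the cassette. Zucchini is a mitochondrial outer-membrane protein required for primary piRNA biogenesis and transposon repression during oogenesis. The stated purpose is simply insect expression of DmZuc, and such a fusion suits fluorescence localisation studies or GFP-based pull-down and interaction assays in cultured Drosophila cells.
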