Features (pLannotate 1.2.2; 10 found; start..end, strand, type, name):
      1..2510    +  promoter       Ac5 promoter: Drosophila melanogaster actin 5C promoter
   2530..3246    +  CDS            EGFP: EGFP is a basic (constitutively fluorescent) green fluorescent protein published in 1996, derived from Aequorea victoria. It is reported to be a rapidly-maturing weak dimer with moderate acid sensitivity.
   3256..4014    +  CDS            zuc: ZUC_DROME - Experimental evidence at protein level: Swiss-Prot protein existence level 1. Cardiolipin hydrolase present at the mitochondrial outer membrane required for piRNA metabolic process. Acts by catalyzing the hydrolysis of cardiolipin (diphosphatidylglycerol) to form phosphatidate (phosphatidic acid or PA) at the mitochondrial outer membrane surface, promoting the piRNA metabolic process. Plays a key role in primary biogenesis of piRNAs and is required during oogenesis to repress transposable elements and prevent their mobilization. piRNAs mediate the repression of transposable element
   4053..4094    +  CDS            V5 tag: epitope tag from simian virus 5
   4194..4328    -  polyA_signal   SV40 poly(A) signal: SV40 polyadenylation signal
   4351..4435    -  CDS            large T antigen (fragment): large T antigen from SV40 (simian virus 40)
   4436..4883    +  CDS            TcR (fragment): tetracycline efflux protein; tet; confers resistance to tetracycline
   4929..5517    -  rep_origin     ori: high-copy-number ColE1/pMB1/pBR322/pUC origin of replication
   5688..6548    -  CDS            AmpR: β-lactamase; bla; confers resistance to ampicillin, carbenicillin, and related antibiotics
   6549..6653    -  promoter       AmpR promoter: bla
>Addgene plasmid #145928 | pAc5.1B-EGFP-DmZuc_B | addgene full sequence | sequence record 362928 | Addgene NGS Result
CATGAATGGCATCAACTCTGAATCAAATCTTTGCAGATGCACCTACTTCTCATTTCCACTGTCACATCAT
TTTTCCAGATCTCGCTGCCTGTTATGTGGCCCACAAACCAAGACACGTTTTATGGCCATTAAAGCTGGCT
GATCGTCGCCAAACACCAAATACATAATGAATATGTACACATTCGAGAAAGAAGCGATCAAAGAAGCGTC
TTCGGGCGGAGTAGGAGAATGCGGAGGAGAAGGAGAACGAGCTGATCTAGTATCTCTCCACAATCCAATG
CCAACTGACCAACTGGCCATATTCGGAGCAATTTGAAGCCAATTTCCATCGCCTGGCGATCGCTCCATTC
TTGGCTATATGTTTTTCACCGTTACCCGGGGCCATTTTCAAAGACTCGTCGGCAAGATAAGATTGTGTCA
CTCGCTGTCTCTCTTCATTTGTCGAAGAATGCTGAGGAATTTCGCGATGACGTCGGCGAGTATTTTGAAG
AATGAGAATAATTTGTATTTATACGAAAATCAGTTAGTGGAATTTTCTACAAAAACATGTTATCTATAGA
TAATTTTGTTGCAAAATATGTTGACTATGACAAAGATTGTATGTATATACCTTTAATGTATTCTCATTTT
CTTATGTATTTATAATGGCAATGATGATACTGATGATATTTTAAGATGATGCCAGACCAAAAGGCTTGAA
TTTCTGCGTCTTTTGCCGAACGCAGTGCATGTGCAATTGTTGTTTTTTGGAATATTCAATTTTCGGACTG
TCCGCTTTGATTTCAGTTTCTTGGCTTATTCAAAAAGCAAAGTAAAGCCAAAAAAGCGAGATGGCAATAC
CAAATGCGGCAAAACGGTAGTGGAAGGAAAGGGGTGCGGGGCAGCGGAAGGAAGGGTGGGGCGGGGCGTG
GCGGGGTCTGTGGCTGGGCGCGACGTCACCGACGTTGGAGCCACTCCTTTGACCATGTGTGCGTGTGTGT
ATTATTCGTGTCTCGCCACTCGCCGGTTGTTTTTTTCTTTTTATGCTGCGCTCTCTCTAGCGCCATCTCG
CTTACGCATGCTCAACGCACCGCATGTTGCCGTTTCCTTTTATGCGTCATTTTGGCTCGAAATAGGCAAT
TATTTAAACAAAGATTAGTCAACGAAAACGCTAAAATAAATAAGTCTACAATATGGTTACTTATTGCCAT
GTGTGTGCAGCCAACGATAGCAACAAAAGCAACAACACAGGTGGCTTTCCCTCTTTCACTTTTTGTTTGC
AAGCCGCGTGCGAGCAAGACGGCACGACCGGCAAACGCAATTACGCTGACAAAGAGCAGACGAAGTTTTG
GCGAAAAACATCAAGGCGCCTGATACGAATGCATTTGCAATAACAATTGCGATATTTAATATTGTTTATG
AAGCTGTTTGACTTCAAAACACACAAAAAAAAAAATAAAACAAATTATTTGAAAGAGAATTAGGAATCGG
ACGCTTATCGTTAGGGTAACAACAAGAAATGCTTACTGAGTCACAGCCTCTGGAAAACTGCCGCAAGCCA
GAGAGAGAGAGAAAAAGAGGGAGAGCAGCTTAGACCGCATGTGCTTGTGTGTGAGGCGTCTCTCTCTTCG
TCTCTGTTGCGCAAACGCATAGACTGCACTGAAAAAATCGATTACCTATTTTTTATGAATGAATATTTGC
ACTATTACTATTCAAAACTATTAAGATAGCAATCACATTCAATAGCCAAATACTATACCACCTGAGCGAT
GCAACGAAATGATCAATTTGAGCAAAAATGCTGCATATTTAGGACGGCATCATTATAGAAATGCTTCTTG
CTGTGTACTTTTCTCTCGTCTGGCAGCTGTTTCGCCGTTATTGTTAAAACCGGCTTAAGTTAGGTGTGTT
TTCTACGACTAGTGAATGCCCTACTAGAAGATGTGTGTTGCACAAAATGTCCCTGGAATAACCAATTTGA
AGTGCAGATAGCAGTAAACGTAAGCTAATATGAATATTATTTAACTGTAATGTTTTAATATCGCTGGACA
TTACTAATAAACCCACTATAAACACATGTACATATGTATGTTTTGGCATACAATGAGTAGTTGGGGAAAA
AATGTGTAAAAGCACCGTGACCATCACAGCATAAAGATAACCAGCTGAAGTATCGAATATGAGTAACCCC
CAAATTGAATCACATGCCGCAACTGATAGGACCCATGGAAGTACACTCTTCATGGCGATATACAAGACAC
ACACAAGCACGAACACCCAGTTGCGGAGGAAATTCTCCGTAAATGAAAACCCAATCGGCGAACAATTCAT
ACCCATATATGGTAAAAGTTTTGAACGCGACTTGAGAGCGGAGAGCATTGCGGCTGATAAGGTTTTAGCG
CTAAGCGGGCTTTATAAAACGGGCTGCGGGACCAGTTTTCATATCACTACCGTTTGAGTTCTTGTGCTGT
GTGGATACTCCTCCCGACACAAAGCCGCTCCATCAGCCAGCAGTCGTCTAATCCAGAGACCCCGGATCGG
GGTACCATCATGGTGAGCAAGGGCGAGGAGCTGTTCACCGGGGTGGTGCCCATCCTGGTCGAGCTGGACG
GCGACGTAAACGGCCACAAGTTCAGCGTGTCCGGCGAGGGCGAGGGCGATGCCACCTACGGCAAGCTGAC
CCTGAAGTTCATCTGCACCACCGGCAAGCTGCCCGTGCCCTGGCCCACCCTCGTGACCACCCTGACCTAC
GGCGTGCAGTGCTTCAGCCGCTACCCCGACCACATGAAGCAGCACGACTTCTTCAAGTCCGCCATGCCCG
AAGGCTACGTCCAGGAGCGCACCATCTTCTTCAAGGACGACGGCAACTACAAGACCCGCGCCGAGGTGAA
GTTCGAGGGCGACACCCTGGTGAACCGCATCGAGCTGAAGGGCATCGACTTCAAGGAGGACGGCAACATC
CTGGGGCACAAGCTGGAGTACAACTACAACAGCCACAACGTCTATATCATGGCCGACAAGCAGAAGAACG
GCATCAAGGTGAACTTCAAGATCCGCCACAACATCGAGGACGGCAGCGTGCAGCTCGCCGACCACTACCA
GCAGAACACCCCCATCGGCGACGGCCCCGTGCTGCTGCCCGACAACCACTACCTGAGCACCCAGTCCGCC
CTGAGCAAAGACCCCAACGAGAAGCGCGATCACATGGTCCTGCTGGAGTTCGTGACCGCCGCCGGGATCA
CTCTCGGCATGGACGAGCTGTACAAGCCAAGCTTGATGTTGATTACCCAAATAATTATGAAACAAATTCG
AGACTATCCCATTGTGTCCACAATAAGCATTGCCGTCAGCACTGTCCTGGCCTCAGAGGTGATTTGGAAG
CTGGTGCAGTGCTCGCGCAGCAAGCGAGAGAAGGCAAGCCGCGTGCACGAAGTGATCATCTTCAATGAAC
TGGGCGAGATCTGTGCGGCGGTGCATATGCGCAACAGCAGCATGGGATCCCAGAAACCACAAGTGTCGCC
CTGCTGCAACACGCATTGTTCGCTGCGGAATGTGGCCAAGATCGTAGAGCAGATCGATCGGGCTGTATAC
TCCATTGACCTGGCCATATACACCTTCACCTCGCTTTTTTTGGCGGATTCAATAAAGCGGGCCCTGCAGC
GCGGCGTGATTATCCGGATCATCAGCGACGGGGAGATGGTCTACTCCAAAGGTTCTCAGATCAGTATGCT
GGCACAATTGGGAGTTCCAGTTCGCGTCCCCATTACCACGAACTTGATGCACAACAAATTCTGCATAATC
GACGGCTTCGAGCGCGTCGAGGAGATTCGTCTGCTGAGGAAGCTCAAGTTTATGCGTCCGTGCTATAGCA
TCGTGATCAGCGGCTCCGTAAACTGGACGGCTCTTGGACTGGGAGGCAATTGGGAGAACTGCATTATCAC
AGCTGACGACAAACTCACAGCCACGTTTCAGGCGGAATTCCAACGAATGTGGCGGGCTTTTGCGAAGACC
GAGGGGAGCCAAATCCAGCTCAAGTAGGCGGCCGCTCGAGTCTAGAGGGCCCGCGGTTCGAAGGTAAGCC
TATCCCTAACCCTCTCCTCGGTCTCGATTCTACGCGTACCGGTCATCATCACCATCACCATTGAGTTTAA
ACCCGCTGATCAGCCTCGACTGTGCCTTCTAAGGCCTGAGCTCGCTGATCAGCCTCGATCGAGGATCCAG
ACATGATAAGATACATTGATGAGTTTGGACAAACCACAACTAGAATGCAGTGAAAAAAATGCTTTATTTG
TGAAATTTGTGATGCTATTGCTTTATTTGTAACCATTATAAGCTGCAATAAACAAGTTAACAACAACAAT
TGCATTCATTTTATGTTTCAGGTTCAGGGGGAGGTGTGGGAGGTTTTTTAAAGCAAGTAAAACCTCTACA
AATGTGGTATGGCTGATTATGATCAGTCGACCGATGCCCTTGAGAGCCTTCAACCCAGTCAGCTCCTTCC
GGTGGGCGCGGGGCATGACTATCGTCGCCGCACTTATGACTGTCTTCTTTATCATGCAACTCGTAGGACA
GGTGCCGGCAGCGCTCTGGGTCATTTTCGGCGAGGACCGCTTTCGCTGGAGCGCGACGATGATCGGCCTG
TCGCTTGCGGTATTCGGAATCTTGCACGCCCTCGCTCAAGCCTTCGTCACTGGTCCCGCCACCAAACGTT
TCGGCGAGAAGCAGGCCATTATCGCCGGCATGGCGGCCGACGCGCTGGGCTACGTCTTGCTGGCGTTCGC
GACGCGAGGCTGGATGGCCTTCCCCATTATGATTCTTCTCGCTTCCGGCGGCATCGGGATGCCCGCGTTG
CAGGCCATGCTGTCCAGGCAGGTAGATGACGACCATCAGGGACAGCTTCAAGGCCAGCAAAAGGCCAGGA
ACCGTAAAAAGGCCGCGTTGCTGGCGTTTTTCCATAGGCTCCGCCCCCCTGACGAGCATCACAAAAATCG
ACGCTCAAGTCAGAGGTGGCGAAACCCGACAGGACTATAAAGATACCAGGCGTTTCCCCCTGGAAGCTCC
CTCGTGCGCTCTCCTGTTCCGACCCTGCCGCTTACCGGATACCTGTCCGCCTTTCTCCCTTCGGGAAGCG
TGGCGCTTTCTCATAGCTCACGCTGTAGGTATCTCAGTTCGGTGTAGGTCGTTCGCTCCAAGCTGGGCTG
TGTGCACGAACCCCCCGTTCAGCCCGACCGCTGCGCCTTATCCGGTAACTATCGTCTTGAGTCCAACCCG
GTAAGACACGACTTATCGCCACTGGCAGCAGCCACTGGTAACAGGATTAGCAGAGCGAGGTATGTAGGCG
GTGCTACAGAGTTCTTGAAGTGGTGGCCTAACTACGGCTACACTAGAAGGACAGTATTTGGTATCTGCGC
TCTGCTGAAGCCAGTTACCTTCGGAAAAAGAGTTGGTAGCTCTTGATCCGGCAAACAAACCACCGCTGGT
AGCGGTGGTTTTTTTGTTTGCAAGCAGCAGATTACGCGCAGAAAAAAAGGATCTCAAGAAGATCCTTTGA
TCTTTTCTACGGGGTCTGACGCTCAGTGGAACGAAAACTCACGTTAAGGGATTTTGGTCATGAGATTATC
AAAAAGGATCTTCACCTAGATCCTTTTAAATTAAAAATGAAGTTTTAAATCAATCTAAAGTATATATGAG
TAAACTTGGTCTGACAGTTACCAATGCTTAATCAGTGAGGCACCTATCTCAGCGATCTGTCTATTTCGTT
CATCCATAGTTGCCTGACTCCCCGTCGTGTAGATAACTACGATACGGGAGGGCTTACCATCTGGCCCCAG
TGCTGCAATGATACCGCGAGACCCACGCTCACCGGCTCCAGATTTATCAGCAATAAACCAGCCAGCCGGA
AGGGCCGAGCGCAGAAGTGGTCCTGCAACTTTATCCGCCTCCATCCAGTCTATTAATTGTTGCCGGGAAG
CTAGAGTAAGTAGTTCGCCAGTTAATAGTTTGCGCAACGTTGTTGCCATTGCTGCAGGCATCGTGGTGTC
ACGCTCGTCGTTTGGTATGGCTTCATTCAGCTCCGGTTCCCAACGATCAAGGCGAGTTACATGATCCCCC
ATGTTGTGCAAAAAAGCGGTTAGCTCCTTCGGTCCTCCGATCGTTGTCAGAAGTAAGTTGGCCGCAGTGT
TATCACTCATGGTTATGGCAGCACTGCATAATTCTCTTACTGTCATGCCATCCGTAAGATGCTTTTCTGT
GACTGGTGAGTACTCAACCAAGTCATTCTGAGAATAGTGTATGCGGCGACCGAGTTGCTCTTGCCCGGCG
TCAACACGGGATAATACCGCGCCACATAGCAGAACTTTAAAAGTGCTCATCATTGGAAAACGTTCTTCGG
GGCGAAAACTCTCAAGGATCTTACCGCTGTTGAGATCCAGTTCGATGTAACCCACTCGTGCACCCAACTG
ATCTTCAGCATCTTTTACTTTCACCAGCGTTTCTGGGTGAGCAAAAACAGGAAGGCAAAATGCCGCAAAA
AAGGGAATAAGGGCGACACGGAAATGTTGAATACTCATACTCTTCCTTTTTCAATATTATTGAAGCATTT
ATCAGGGTTATTGTCTCATGAGCGGATACATATTTGAATGTATTTAGAAAAATAAACAAATAGGGGTTCC
GCGCACATTTCCCCGAAAAGTGCCACCTGACGTCTAAGAAACCATTATTATCATGACATTAACCTATAAA
AATAGGCGTATCACGAGGCCCTTTCGTCTTCAAGAATTAATTCTATATTCTAAAAACACAAATGATACTT
CTAAAAAAAAAT
